Addgene plasmid #88919: 1xNLS-pMJ915v2-sfGFP
Purpose: For expression of modified SpyCas9 in e.coli.
Depositing lab: Jennifer Doudna. Depositing organization: University of California, Berkeley. Publication: Efficient genome editing in the mouse brain by local delivery of engineered Cas9 ribonucleoprotein complexes. Staahl BT, Benekareddy M, Coulon-Bainier C, Banfal AA, Floor SN, Sabo JK, Urnes C, Munares GA, Ghosh A, Doudna JA. Nat Biotechnol. 2017 Feb 13. doi: 10.1038/nbt.3806. PubMed 28191903.
Backbone
  Vector backbone: pMJ915
  Vector type: Bacterial Expression, CRISPR
Growth in bacteria
  Bacterial resistance: Ampicillin, 100 μg/mL
  Growth temperature: 37°C
  Growth strain: DH5alpha
  Copy number: Unknown
Gene/Insert 1
  Gene/Insert name: Cas9
Gene/Insert 2
  Gene/Insert name: T7
Terms and licenses: Academic/Nonprofit Terms; Industry Terms: Not Available to Industry
How to cite: 1xNLS-pMJ915v2-sfGFP was a gift from Jennifer Doudna (Addgene plasmid # 88919 ; http://n2t.net/addgene:88919 ; RRID:Addgene_88919)
