[The description below was written by a language model from this plasmid's Addgene catalogue record and pLannotate feature annotations shown in this document.]
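Description:
1xNLS-pMJ915v2-sfGFP is a bacterial expression plasmid of about 10.9 kb, built on the pMJ915 backbone, for producing a modified Streptococcus pyogenes Cas9 protein in E. coli. It is maintained through a ColE1/pMB1-type origin accompanied by the pBR322 bom region and the rop gene, which moderates copy number (the catalogue lists copy number as unknown). Selection is with ampicillin via β-lactamase expressed from its own promoter. Fragments of the tetracycline resistance gene and its promoter are also annotated, but these are truncated backbone remnants and should not be expected to confer resistance.

The expression cassette is driven by a T7 promoter followed by the phage T7 gene 10 ribosome binding site, so it requires a host that supplies T7 RNA polymerase. The annotated coding features run in order from a 6xHis affinity tag and a cytosolic, signal-sequence-free maltose binding protein, through the Cas9 coding sequence, to superfolder GFP. A T7 terminator closes the unit, preceded by a short fragment annotated as a T7 gene 10B-derived tag, probably vector-derived sequence. His and MBP aid purification and solubility, while sfGFP gives a fluorescently labelled nuclease. The name indicates a single nuclear localization signal, but no NLS is annotated in the feature table, nor is any protease cleavage site between MBP and Cas9, so their position or presence cannot be confirmed from the record. The associated publication concerns genome editing in the mouse brain by local delivery of engineered Cas9 ribonucleoprotein complexes, consistent with use of this plasmid to make recombinant, trackable Cas9 protein for RNP assembly.
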