Features (pLannotate 1.2.2; 17 found; start..end, strand, type, name):
   1193..5296    +  CDS            cas9: CAS9_STRP1 - Also known as csn1 From Streptococcus pyogenes serotype M1.
   5360..6070    +  CDS            Superfolder GFP: Superfolder GFP is a basic (constitutively fluorescent) green fluorescent protein published in 2005, derived from Aequorea victoria. It is reported to be a very rapidly-maturing weak dimer.
   6156..6205    +  CDS            SET1 (fragment): solubility-enhancement tag derived from T7 phage gene 10B
   6213..6260    +  terminator     T7 terminator: transcription terminator for bacteriophage T7 RNA polymerase
   6286..6578    -  CDS            TcR (fragment): tetracycline efflux protein; tet; confers resistance to tetracycline
   6626..6654    -  promoter       tet promoter: E. coli promoter for tetracycline efflux protein gene
   6767..6871    +  promoter       AmpR promoter: bla
   6872..7732    +  CDS            AmpR: β-lactamase; bla; confers resistance to ampicillin, carbenicillin, and related antibiotics
   7903..8491    +  rep_origin     ori: high-copy-number ColE1/pMB1/pBR322/pUC origin of replication
   8677..8816    -  misc_feature   bom: basis of mobility region from pBR322
   8918..9109    -  CDS            rop: Rop protein, which maintains plasmids at low copy number; rop
   9126..9506    +  CDS            YPB1_ECOLX: Protein predicted: Swiss-Prot protein existence level 4. From Escherichia coli.
   9748..10648   -  CDS            TcR (fragment): tetracycline efflux protein; tet; confers resistance to tetracycline
  10670..10688   +  promoter       T7 promoter: promoter for bacteriophage T7 RNA polymerase
  10777..10799   +  RBS            RBS: efficient ribosome binding site from bacteriophage T7 gene 10 (Olins and Rangwala, 1989)
  10819..10836   +  CDS            6xHis: 6xHis affinity tag
  10846..1060    +  CDS            MBP (across the origin): maltose binding protein from E. coli; malE (mutated); This version of the gene does not encode a signal sequence, so MBP will remain in the cytosol.
>Addgene plasmid #88919 | 1xNLS-pMJ915v2-sfGFP | addgene full sequence | sequence record 177419 | Addgene NGS Result
CGATAAAGGCTATAACGGTCTCGCTGAAGTCGGTAAGAAATTCGAGAAAGATACCGGAATTAAAGTCACC
GTTGAGCATCCGGATAAACTGGAAGAGAAATTCCCACAGGTTGCGGCAACTGGCGATGGCCCTGACATTA
TCTTCTGGGCACACGACCGCTTTGGTGGCTACGCTCAATCTGGCCTGTTGGCTGAAATCACCCCGGACAA
AGCGTTCCAGGACAAGCTGTATCCGTTTACCTGGGATGCCGTACGTTACAACGGCAAGCTGATTGCTTAC
CCGATCGCTGTTGAAGCGTTATCGCTGATTTATAACAAAGATCTGCTGCCGAACCCGCCAAAAACCTGGG
AAGAGATCCCGGCGCTGGATAAAGAACTGAAAGCGAAAGGTAAGAGCGCGCTGATGTTCAACCTGCAAGA
ACCGTACTTCACCTGGCCGCTGATTGCTGCTGACGGGGGTTATGCGTTCAAGTATGAAAACGGCAAGTAC
GACATTAAAGACGTGGGCGTGGATAACGCTGGCGCGAAAGCGGGTCTGACCTTCCTGGTTGACCTGATTA
AAAACAAACACATGAATGCAGACACCGATTACTCCATCGCAGAAGCTGCCTTTAATAAAGGCGAAACAGC
GATGACCATCAACGGCCCGTGGGCATGGTCCAACATCGACACCAGCAAAGTGAATTATGGTGTAACGGTA
CTGCCGACCTTCAAGGGTCAACCATCCAAACCGTTCGTTGGCGTGCTGAGCGCAGGTATTAACGCCGCCA
GTCCGAACAAAGAGCTGGCAAAAGAGTTCCTCGAAAACTATCTGCTGACTGATGAAGGTCTGGAAGCGGT
TAATAAAGACAAACCGCTGGGTGCCGTAGCGCTGAAGTCTTACGAGGAAGAGTTGGCGAAAGATCCACGT
ATTGCCGCCACTATGGAAAACGCCCAGAAAGGTGAAATCATGCCGAACATCCCGCAGATGTCCGCTTTCT
GGTATGCCGTGCGTACTGCGGTGATCAACGCCGCCAGCGGTCGTCAGACTGTCGATGAAGCCCTGAAAGA
CGCGCAGACTAATTCGAGCTCGAACAACAACAACAATAACAATAACAACAACCTCGGGATCGAGGAAAAC
CTGTACTTCCAATCCAATGCCACCCCAAAGAAGAAACGGAAAGTAGGCATCCACGGAGTCCCAGCAGCTA
CCATGGATAAGAAATACTCAATAGGCTTAGATATCGGCACAAATAGCGTCGGATGGGCGGTGATCACTGA
TGAATATAAGGTTCCGTCTAAAAAGTTCAAGGTTCTGGGAAATACAGACCGCCACAGTATCAAAAAAAAT
CTTATAGGGGCTCTTTTATTTGACAGTGGAGAGACAGCGGAAGCGACTCGTCTCAAACGGACAGCTCGTA
GAAGGTATACACGTCGGAAGAATCGTATTTGTTATCTACAGGAGATTTTTTCAAATGAGATGGCGAAAGT
AGATGATAGTTTCTTTCATCGACTTGAAGAGTCTTTTTTGGTGGAAGAAGACAAGAAGCATGAACGTCAT
CCTATTTTTGGAAATATAGTAGATGAAGTTGCTTATCATGAGAAATATCCAACTATCTATCATCTGCGAA
AAAAATTGGTAGATTCTACTGATAAAGCGGATTTGCGCTTAATCTATTTGGCCTTAGCGCATATGATTAA
GTTTCGTGGTCATTTTTTGATTGAGGGAGATTTAAATCCTGATAATAGTGATGTGGACAAACTATTTATC
CAGTTGGTACAAACCTACAATCAATTATTTGAAGAAAACCCTATTAACGCAAGTGGAGTAGATGCTAAAG
CGATTCTTTCTGCACGATTGAGTAAATCAAGACGATTAGAAAATCTCATTGCTCAGCTCCCCGGTGAGAA
GAAAAATGGCTTATTTGGGAATCTCATTGCTTTGTCATTGGGTTTGACCCCTAATTTTAAATCAAATTTT
GATTTGGCAGAAGATGCTAAATTACAGCTTTCAAAAGATACTTACGATGATGATTTAGATAATTTATTGG
CGCAAATTGGAGATCAATATGCTGATTTGTTTTTGGCAGCTAAGAATTTATCAGATGCTATTTTACTTTC
AGATATCCTAAGAGTAAATACTGAAATAACTAAGGCTCCCCTATCAGCTTCAATGATTAAACGCTACGAT
GAACATCATCAAGACTTGACTCTTTTAAAAGCTTTAGTTCGACAACAACTTCCAGAAAAGTATAAAGAAA
TCTTTTTTGATCAATCAAAAAACGGATATGCAGGTTATATTGATGGGGGAGCTAGCCAAGAAGAATTTTA
TAAATTTATCAAACCAATTTTAGAAAAAATGGATGGTACTGAGGAATTATTGGTGAAACTAAATCGTGAA
GATTTGCTGCGCAAGCAACGGACCTTTGACAACGGCTCTATTCCCCATCAAATTCACTTGGGTGAGCTGC
ATGCTATTTTGAGAAGACAAGAAGACTTTTATCCATTTTTAAAAGACAATCGTGAGAAGATTGAAAAAAT
CTTGACTTTTCGAATTCCTTATTATGTTGGTCCATTGGCGCGTGGCAATAGTCGTTTTGCATGGATGACT
CGGAAGTCTGAAGAAACAATTACCCCATGGAATTTTGAAGAAGTTGTCGATAAAGGTGCTTCAGCTCAAT
CATTTATTGAACGCATGACAAACTTTGATAAAAATCTTCCAAATGAAAAAGTACTACCAAAACATAGTTT
GCTTTATGAGTATTTTACGGTTTATAACGAATTGACAAAGGTCAAATATGTTACTGAAGGAATGCGAAAA
CCAGCATTTCTTTCAGGTGAACAGAAGAAAGCCATTGTTGATTTACTCTTCAAAACAAATCGAAAAGTAA
CCGTTAAGCAATTAAAAGAAGATTATTTCAAAAAAATAGAATGTTTTGATAGTGTTGAAATTTCAGGAGT
TGAAGATAGATTTAATGCTTCATTAGGTACCTACCATGATTTGCTAAAAATTATTAAAGATAAAGATTTT
TTGGATAATGAAGAAAATGAAGATATCTTAGAGGATATTGTTTTAACATTGACCTTATTTGAAGATAGGG
AGATGATTGAGGAAAGACTTAAAACATATGCTCACCTCTTTGATGATAAGGTGATGAAACAGCTTAAACG
TCGCCGTTATACTGGTTGGGGACGTTTGTCTCGAAAATTGATTAATGGTATTAGGGATAAGCAATCTGGC
AAAACAATATTAGATTTTTTGAAATCAGATGGTTTTGCCAATCGCAATTTTATGCAGCTGATCCATGATG
ATAGTTTGACATTTAAAGAAGACATTCAAAAAGCACAAGTGTCTGGACAAGGCGATAGTTTACATGAACA
TATTGCAAATTTAGCTGGTAGCCCTGCTATTAAAAAAGGTATTTTACAGACTGTAAAAGTTGTTGATGAA
TTGGTCAAAGTAATGGGGCGGCATAAGCCAGAAAATATCGTTATTGAAATGGCACGTGAAAATCAGACAA
CTCAAAAGGGCCAGAAAAATTCGCGAGAGCGTATGAAACGAATCGAAGAAGGTATCAAAGAATTAGGAAG
TCAGATTCTTAAAGAGCATCCTGTTGAAAATACTCAATTGCAAAATGAAAAGCTCTATCTCTATTATCTC
CAAAATGGAAGAGACATGTATGTGGACCAAGAATTAGATATTAATCGTTTAAGTGATTATGATGTCGATC
ACATTGTTCCACAAAGTTTCCTTAAAGACGATTCAATAGACAATAAGGTCTTAACGCGTTCTGATAAAAA
TCGTGGTAAATCGGATAACGTTCCAAGTGAAGAAGTAGTCAAAAAGATGAAAAACTATTGGAGACAACTT
CTAAACGCCAAGTTAATCACTCAACGTAAGTTTGATAATTTAACGAAAGCTGAACGTGGAGGTTTGAGTG
AACTTGATAAAGCTGGTTTTATCAAACGCCAATTGGTTGAAACTCGCCAAATCACTAAGCATGTGGCACA
AATTTTGGATAGTCGCATGAATACTAAATACGATGAAAATGATAAACTTATTCGAGAGGTTAAAGTGATT
ACCTTAAAATCTAAATTAGTTTCTGACTTCCGAAAAGATTTCCAATTCTATAAAGTACGTGAGATTAACA
ATTACCATCATGCCCATGATGCGTATCTAAATGCCGTCGTTGGAACTGCTTTGATTAAGAAATATCCAAA
ACTTGAATCGGAGTTTGTCTATGGTGATTATAAAGTTTATGATGTTCGTAAAATGATTGCTAAGTCTGAG
CAAGAAATAGGCAAAGCAACCGCAAAATATTTCTTTTACTCTAATATCATGAACTTCTTCAAAACAGAAA
TTACACTTGCAAATGGAGAGATTCGCAAACGCCCTCTAATCGAAACTAATGGGGAAACTGGAGAAATTGT
CTGGGATAAAGGGCGAGATTTTGCCACAGTGCGCAAAGTATTGTCCATGCCCCAAGTCAATATTGTCAAG
AAAACAGAAGTACAGACAGGCGGATTCTCCAAGGAGTCAATTTTACCAAAAAGAAATTCGGACAAGCTTA
TTGCTCGTAAAAAAGACTGGGATCCAAAAAAATATGGTGGTTTTGATAGTCCAACGGTAGCTTATTCAGT
CCTAGTGGTTGCTAAGGTGGAAAAAGGGAAATCGAAGAAGTTAAAATCCGTTAAAGAGTTACTAGGGATC
ACAATTATGGAAAGAAGTTCCTTTGAAAAAAATCCGATTGACTTTTTAGAAGCTAAAGGATATAAGGAAG
TTAAAAAAGACTTAATCATTAAACTACCTAAATATAGTCTTTTTGAGTTAGAAAACGGTCGTAAACGGAT
GCTGGCTAGTGCCGGAGAATTACAAAAAGGAAATGAGCTGGCTCTGCCAAGCAAATATGTGAATTTTTTA
TATTTAGCTAGTCATTATGAAAAGTTGAAGGGTAGTCCAGAAGATAACGAACAAAAACAATTGTTTGTGG
AGCAGCATAAGCATTATTTAGATGAGATTATTGAGCAAATCAGTGAATTTTCTAAGCGTGTTATTTTAGC
AGATGCCAATTTAGATAAAGTTCTTAGTGCATATAACAAACATAGAGACAAACCAATACGTGAACAAGCA
GAAAATATTATTCATTTATTTACGTTGACGAATCTTGGAGCTCCCGCTGCTTTTAAATATTTTGATACAA
CAATTGATCGTAAACGATATACGTCTACAAAAGAAGTTTTAGATGCCACTCTTATCCATCAATCCATCAC
TGGTCTTTATGAAACACGCATTGATTTGAGTCAGCTAGGAGGTGACGGGTCACCTAAGAAAAAACGAAAA
GTTGAGGATCCTAAAAAGAAACGAAAAGTTGATACCGGTTCTAAAGGTGAAGAACTGTTCACCGGTGTTG
TTCCGATCCTGGTTGAACTGGATGGTGATGTTAACGGCCACAAATTCTCTGTTCGTGGTGAAGGTGAAGG
TGATGCAACCAACGGTAAACTGACCCTGAAATTCATCTGCACTACCGGTAAACTGCCGGTTCCATGGCCG
ACTCTGGTGACTACCCTGACCTATGGTGTTCAGTGTTTTTCTCGTTACCCGGATCACATGAAGCAGCATG
ATTTCTTCAAATCTGCAATGCCGGAAGGTTATGTACAGGAGCGCACCATTTCTTTCAAAGACGATGGCAC
CTACAAAACCCGTGCAGAGGTTAAATTTGAAGGTGATACTCTGGTGAACCGTATTGAACTGAAAGGCATT
GATTTCAAAGAGGACGGCAACATCCTGGGCCACAAACTGGAATATAACTTCAACTCCCATAACGTTTACA
TCACCGCAGACAAACAGAAGAACGGTATCAAAGCTAACTTCAAAATTCGCCATAACGTTGAAGACGGTAG
CGTACAGCTGGCGGACCACTACCAGCAGAACACTCCGATCGGTGATGGTCCGGTTCTGCTGCCGGATAAC
CACTACCTGTCCACCCAGTCTGTTCTGTCCAAAGACCCGAACGAAAAGCGCGACCACATGGTGCTGCTGG
AGTTCGTTACTGCAGCAGGTATCACGCACGGCATGGATGAGCTCTACAAATAATAACATTGGAAGTGGAT
AACGGATCCGCGATCGCGGCGCGCCACCTGGTGGCCGGCCGGTACCACGCGTGCGCGCTGATCCGGCTGC
TAACAAAGCCCGAAAGGAAGCTGAGTTGGCTGCTGCCACCGCTGAGCAATAACTAGCATAACCCCTTGGG
GCCTCTAAACGGGTCTTGAGGGGTTTTTTGCTGAAAGGAGGAACTATATCCGGATATCCACAGGACGGGT
GTGGTCGCCATGATCGCGTAGTCGATAGTGGCTCCAAGTAGCGAAGCGAGCAGGACTGGGCGGCGGCCAA
AGCGGTCGGACAGTGCTCCGAGAACGGGTGCGCATAGAAATTGCATCAACGCATATAGCGCTAGCAGCAC
GCCATAGTGACTGGCGATGCTGTCGGAATGGACGATATCCCGCAAGAGGCCCGGCAGTACCGGCATAACC
AAGCCTATGCCTACAGCATCCAGGGTGACGGTGCCGAGGATGACGATGAGCGCATTGTTAGATTTCATAC
ACGGTGCCTGACTGCGTTAGCAATTTAACTGTGATAAACTACCGCATTAAAGCTTATCGATGATAAGCTG
TCAAACATGAGAATTCTTGAAGACGAAAGGGCCTCGTGATACGCCTATTTTTATAGGTTAATGTCATGAT
AATAATGGTTTCTTAGACGTCAGGTGGCACTTTTCGGGGAAATGTGCGCGGAACCCCTATTTGTTTATTT
TTCTAAATACATTCAAATATGTATCCGCTCATGAGACAATAACCCTGATAAATGCTTCAATAACATTGAA
AAAGGAAGAGTATGAGTATTCAACATTTCCGTGTCGCCCTTATTCCCTTTTTTGCGGCATTTTGCCTTCC
TGTTTTTGCTCACCCAGAAACGCTGGTGAAAGTAAAAGATGCTGAAGATCAGTTGGGTGCACGAGTGGGT
TACATCGAACTGGATCTCAACAGCGGTAAGATCCTTGAGAGTTTTCGCCCCGAAGAACGTTTTCCAATGA
TGAGCACTTTTAAAGTTCTGCTATGTGGCGCGGTATTATCCCGTGTTGACGCCGGGCAAGAGCAACTCGG
TCGCCGCATACACTATTCTCAGAATGACTTGGTTGAGTACTCACCAGTCACAGAAAAGCATCTTACGGAT
GGCATGACAGTAAGAGAATTATGCAGTGCTGCCATAACCATGAGTGATAACACTGCGGCCAACTTACTTC
TGACAACGATCGGAGGACCGAAGGAGCTAACCGCTTTTTTGCACAACATGGGGGATCATGTAACTCGCCT
TGATCGTTGGGAACCGGAGCTGAATGAAGCCATACCAAACGACGAGCGTGACACCACGATGCCTGCAGCA
ATGGCAACAACGTTGCGCAAACTATTAACTGGCGAACTACTTACTCTAGCTTCCCGGCAACAATTAATAG
ACTGGATGGAGGCGGATAAAGTTGCAGGACCACTTCTGCGCTCGGCCCTTCCGGCTGGCTGGTTTATTGC
TGATAAATCTGGAGCCGGTGAGCGTGGGTCTCGCGGTATCATTGCAGCACTGGGGCCAGATGGTAAGCCC
TCCCGTATCGTAGTTATCTACACGACGGGGAGTCAGGCAACTATGGATGAACGAAATAGACAGATCGCTG
AGATAGGTGCCTCACTGATTAAGCATTGGTAACTGTCAGACCAAGTTTACTCATATATACTTTAGATTGA
TTTAAAACTTCATTTTTAATTTAAAAGGATCTAGGTGAAGATCCTTTTTGATAATCTCATGACCAAAATC
CCTTAACGTGAGTTTTCGTTCCACTGAGCGTCAGACCCCGTAGAAAAGATCAAAGGATCTTCTTGAGATC
CTTTTTTTCTGCGCGTAATCTGCTGCTTGCAAACAAAAAAACCACCGCTACCAGCGGTGGTTTGTTTGCC
GGATCAAGAGCTACCAACTCTTTTTCCGAAGGTAACTGGCTTCAGCAGAGCGCAGATACCAAATACTGTC
CTTCTAGTGTAGCCGTAGTTAGGCCACCACTTCAAGAACTCTGTAGCACCGCCTACATACCTCGCTCTGC
TAATCCTGTTACCAGTGGCTGCTGCCAGTGGCGATAAGTCGTGTCTTACCGGGTTGGACTCAAGACGATA
GTTACCGGATAAGGCGCAGCGGTCGGGCTGAACGGGGGGTTCGTGCACACAGCCCAGCTTGGAGCGAACG
ACCTACACCGAACTGAGATACCTACAGCGTGAGCTATGAGAAAGCGCCACGCTTCCCGAAGGGAGAAAGG
CGGACAGGTATCCGGTAAGCGGCAGGGTCGGAACAGGAGAGCGCACGAGGGAGCTTCCAGGGGGAAACGC
CTGGTATCTTTATAGTCCTGTCGGGTTTCGCCACCTCTGACTTGAGCGTCGATTTTTGTGATGCTCGTCA
GGGGGGCGGAGCCTATGGAAAAACGCCAGCAACGCGGCCTTTTTACGGTTCCTGGCCTTTTGCTGGCCTT
TTGCTCACATGTTCTTTCCTGCGTTATCCCCTGATTCTGTGGATAACCGTATTACCGCCTTTGAGTGAGC
TGATACCGCTCGCCGCAGCCGAACGACCGAGCGCAGCGAGTCAGTGAGCGAGGAAGCGGAAGAGCGCCTG
ATGCGGTATTTTCTCCTTACGCATCTGTGCGGTATTTCACACCGCAATGGTGCACTCTCAGTACAATCTG
CTCTGATGCCGCATAGTTAAGCCAGTATACACTCCGCTATCGCTACGTGACTGGGTCATGGCTGCGCCCC
GACACCCGCCAACACCCGCTGACGCGCCCTGACGGGCTTGTCTGCTCCCGGCATCCGCTTACAGACAAGC
TGTGACCGTCTCCGGGAGCTGCATGTGTCAGAGGTTTTCACCGTCATCACCGAAACGCGCGAGGCAGCTG
CGGTAAAGCTCATCAGCGTGGTCGTGAAGCGATTCACAGATGTCTGCCTGTTCATCCGCGTCCAGCTCGT
TGAGTTTCTCCAGAAGCGTTAATGTCTGGCTTCTGATAAAGCGGGCCATGTTAAGGGCGGTTTTTTCCTG
TTTGGTCACTGATGCCTCCGTGTAAGGGGGATTTCTGTTCATGGGGGTAATGATACCGATGAAACGAGAG
AGGATGCTCACGATACGGGTTACTGATGATGAACATGCCCGGTTACTGGAACGTTGTGAGGGTAAACAAC
TGGCGGTATGGATGCGGCGGGACCAGAGAAAAATCACTCAGGGTCAATGCCAGCGCTTCGTTAATACAGA
TGTAGGTGTTCCACAGGGTAGCCAGCAGCATCCTGCGATGCAGATCCGGAACATAATGGTGCAGGGCGCT
GACTTCCGCGTTTCCAGACTTTACGAAACACGGAAACCGAAGACCATTCATGTTGTTGCTCAGGTCGCAG
ACGTTTTGCAGCAGCAGTCGCTTCACGTTCGCTCGCGTATCGGTGATTCATTCTGCTAACCAGTAAGGCA
ACCCCGCCAGCCTAGCCGGGTCCTCAACGACAGGAGCACGATCATGCGCACCCGTGGCCAGGACCCAACG
CTGCCCGAGATGCGCCGCGTGCGGCTGCTGGAGATGGCGGACGCGATGGATATGTTCTGCCAAGGGTTGG
TTTGCGCATTCACAGTTCTCCGCAAGAATTGATTGGCTCCAATTCTTGGAGTGGTGAATCCGTTAGCGAG
GTGCCGCCGGCTTCCATTCAGGTCGAGGTGGCCCGGCTCCATGCACCGCGACGCAACGCGGGGAGGCAGA
CAAGGTATAGGGCGGCGCCTACAATCCATGCCAACCCGTTCCATGTGCTCGCCGAGGCGGCATAAATCGC
CGTGACGATCAGCGGTCCAATGATCGAAGTTAGGCTGGTAAGAGCCGCGAGCGATCCTTGAAGCTGTCCC
TGATGGTCGTCATCTACCTGCCTGGACAGCATGGCCTGCAACGCGGGCATCCCGATGCCGCCGGAAGCGA
GAAGAATCATAATGGGGAAGGCCATCCAGCCTCGCGTCGCGAACGCCAGCAAGACGTAGCCCAGCGCGTC
GGCCGCCATGCCGGCGATAATGGCCTGCTTCTCGCCGAAACGTTTGGTGGCGGGACCAGTGACGAAGGCT
TGAGCGAGGGCGTGCAAGATTCCGAATACCGCAAGCGACAGGCCGATCATCGTCGCGCTCCAGCGAAAGC
GGTCCTCGCCGAAAATGACCCAGAGCGCTGCCGGCACCTGTCCTACGAGTTGCATGATAAAGAAGACAGT
CATAAGTGCGGCGACGATAGTCATGCCCCGCGCCCACCGGAAGGAGCTGACTGGGTTGAAGGCTCTCAAG
GGCATCGGTCGACGCTCTCCCTTATGCGACTCCTGCATTAGGAAGCAGCCCAGTAGTAGGTTGAGGCCGT
TGAGCACCGCCGCCGCAAGGAATGGTGCATGCAAGGAGATGGCGCCCAACAGTCCCCCGGCCACGGGGCC
TGCCACCATACCCACGCCGAAACAAGCGCTCATGAGCCCGAAGTGGCGAGCCCGATCTTCCCCATCGGTG
ATGTCGGCGATATAGGCGCCAGCAACCGCACCTGTGGCGCCGGTGATGCCGGCCACGATGCGTCCGGCGT
AGAGGATCGAGATCTCGATCCCGCGAAATTAATACGACTCACTATAGGGAGACCACAACGGTTTCCCTCT
AGTGCCGGCTCCGGAGAGCTCTTTAATTAAGCGGCCGCCCTGCAGGACTCGAGTTCTAGAAATAATTTTG
TTTAACTTTAAGAAGGAGATATACATATGAAATCTTCTCACCATCACCATCACCATGGTTCTTCTATGAA
AATCGAAGAAGGTAAACTGGTAATCTGGATTAACGG
